Addgene plasmid #149500: pFVGe2
Purpose: Broad-Host range expression vector, RSF1010 origin, VanR(AM) repressor, PVanCC promoter, GmR, Kanamycin Resistance Marker.
Depositing lab: Christopher Reisch. Depositing organization: University of Florida. Publication: A plasmid toolbox for controlled gene expression across the Proteobacteria. Schuster LA, Reisch CR. Nucleic Acids Res. 2021 Jun 14. pii: 6298615. doi: 10.1093/nar/gkab496. PubMed 34125913.
Backbone
  Vector backbone: Unspecified
  Vector type: Bacterial Expression, Synthetic Biology
Growth in bacteria
  Bacterial resistance: Kanamycin, 50 μg/mL
  Growth temperature: 37°C
  Growth strain: DH5alpha
  Copy number: Low Copy
Gene/Insert
  Gene/Insert name: VanR(AM)-GmR
  Species: Synthetic
  Promoter: PVanCC
  Cloning method: Ligation Independent Cloning
Resource information
  A portion of this plasmid was derived from a plasmid made by: sAJM.1506 was received from Addgene from a deposit by Christopher Voight (Addgene plasmid # 108254)
Terms and licenses: Academic/Nonprofit Terms; Industry Terms: Not Available to Industry
How to cite: pFVGe2 was a gift from Christopher Reisch (Addgene plasmid # 149500 ; http://n2t.net/addgene:149500 ; RRID:Addgene_149500)
