[The description below was written by a language model from this plasmid's Addgene catalogue record and pLannotate feature annotations shown in this document.]
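Description:
pFVGe2 is a low-copy, broad-host-range bacterial expression vector of about 9.1 kb, part of a plasmid toolbox for controlled gene expression across the Proteobacteria. The catalogue lists the backbone as unspecified, but the annotated features show a replicon derived from RSF1010. It carries the RSF1010 oriV together with the RepA, RepB and RepC proteins that this origin needs, plus an R1162-like antisense RNA. Because the plasmid supplies its own replication proteins, it can be maintained in many Gram-negative hosts. The RSF1010 oriT and the mobB and mobC mobilisation genes are also present, so the plasmid should be transferable by conjugation when a helper conjugative system is provided. Selection is by kanamycin through the Tn5-derived neo (nptII) gene. This gene is flanked by leftover fragments of ble and the Tn5 transposase, and short CmR, lacZα, M13 ori and lacI fragments elsewhere appear to be cloning remnants rather than functional parts.

The payload is a vanillate-responsive regulatory module. The VanR(AM) repressor controls the PVanCC promoter, which drives a gentamicin acetyltransferase gene (GmR, aacC1) as the regulated output. The module was derived in part from the sAJM.1506 sensor strain. The automated annotation does not label VanR itself, although an unannotated stretch next to a lacI promoter fragment may correspond to it. It does detect a fragment resembling the J23119 promoter, followed by an sTRSV hammerhead ribozyme immediately upstream of GmR. Such a ribozyme typically acts as an insulator, cleaving the 5' untranslated region so that expression is less dependent on promoter context. With gentamicin resistance as the readout, the construct appears suited to assessing inducible promoter performance by a selectable phenotype in different proteobacterial hosts, though the record does not describe this use explicitly.
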