Features (pLannotate 1.2.2; 20 found; start..end, strand, type, name):
    330..724     -  rep_origin     RSF1010 oriV: replication origin of the broad-host-range plasmid RSF1010; requires the RSF1010 RepA/B/C proteins for replication (Scholz et al., 1989)
    754..1035    -  CDS            mobC: MOBC_ECOLX - Protein predicted: Swiss-Prot protein existence level 4. This protein is essential to promote the specific transfer of the plasmid in the presence of conjugative plasmids. From Escherichia coli.
   1066..1153    +  oriT           RSF1010 oriT: origin of transfer of the broad-host-range plasmid RSF1010 (Scholz et al., 1989)
   1982..2392    +  CDS            mobB: MOBB2_ECOLX - Protein predicted: Swiss-Prot protein existence level 4. This protein is essential to promote the specific transfer of the plasmid in the presence of conjugative plasmids. From Escherichia coli.
   2392..3363    +  CDS            RSF1010 RepB: replication protein B of the broad-host-range plasmid RSF1010 (Scholz et al., 1989); repB
   3806..3880    +  ncRNA          Plasmid R1162: Accession: RF00043 - R1162-like plasmid antisense RNA
   3874..4713    +  CDS            RSF1010 RepA: replication protein A of the broad-host-range plasmid RSF1010 (Scholz et al., 1989); repA
   4700..5551    +  CDS            RSF1010 RepC (fragment): replication protein C of the broad-host-range plasmid RSF1010 (Scholz et al., 1989); repC
   5741..5772    -  CDS            CmR (fragment): chloramphenicol acetyltransferase confers resistance to chloramphenicol
   5772..5849    +  rep_origin     M13 ori (fragment): M13 bacteriophage origin of replication; arrow indicates direction of (+) strand synthesis
   5853..6009    -  CDS            lacZα (fragment): LacZα fragment of β-galactosidase; lacZ fragment
   6798..6844    -  promoter       lacI promoter (fragment): lacI
   6935..6959    +  promoter       J23119(SpeI) promoter (fragment): bacterial promoter (Registry of Standard Biological Parts BBa J23119) modified to end with an SpeI site
   6976..7025    +  misc_RNA       sTRSV HHRz: hammerhead ribozyme from the tobacco ringspot virus satellite RNA (Khvorova et al., 2003)
   7101..7634    +  CDS            GmR: gentamycin acetyltransferase; aacC1; confers resistance to gentamycin
   7703..7786    -  CDS            lacI (fragment): lac repressor; lacI; The lac repressor binds to the lac operator to inhibit transcription in E. coli. This inhibition can be relieved by adding lactose or isopropyl-β-D-thiogalactopyranoside (IPTG).
   7797..7913    -  CDS            CmR (fragment): chloramphenicol acetyltransferase; cat; confers resistance to chloramphenicol
   7913..8065    -  CDS            ble (fragment): BLE_KLEPN - Experimental evidence at protein level: Swiss-Prot protein existence level 1. Binding protein with a strong affinity to the bleomycin family of antibiotics. Binds to CL990; an antimitotic-antibiotic compound. From Klebsiella pneumoniae.
   8089..8880    -  CDS            neo: KKA2_KLEPN - Also known as kan, nptII. Experimental evidence at protein level: Swiss-Prot protein existence level 1. Resistance to kanamycin, neomycin, paromomycin, ribostamycin, butirosin and gentamicin B. From Klebsiella pneumoniae.
   8912..3       -  CDS            tnpA (fragment) (across the origin): TN5P_ECOLX - Also known as tnp. Experimental evidence at protein level: Swiss-Prot protein existence level 1. Mediates transposition of transposon Tn5 by a 'cut and paste' mechanism. First, the monomeric transposase binds the 19 bp inverted DNA repeats flanking the transposon. Then, dimerization of the DNA- bound transposase creates a synaptic DNA complex. After nicking of the first DNA strand, excision of the transposon proceeds through a series of intermediates. The transposase then mediates the insertion of the transposon at a new site by strand transfer. The activity of the wild- type tran
>Addgene plasmid #149500 | pFVGe2 | addgene full sequence | sequence record 315037 | Addgene NGS Result
GGTGGCACTTTTCGGGGATCTTCAAATTCCCGTTGCACATAGCCCGGCAATTCCTTTCCCTGCTCTGCCA
TAAGCGCAGCGAATGCCGGGTAATACTCGTCAACGATCTGATAGAGAAGGGTTTGCTCGGGTCGGTGGCT
CTGGTAACGACCAGTATCCCGATCCCGGCTGGCCGTCCTGGCCGCCACATGAGGCATGTTCCGCGTCCTT
GCAATACTGTGTTTACATACAGTCTATCGCTTAGCGGAAAGTTCTTTTACCCTCAGCCGAAATGCCTGCC
GTTGCTAGACATTGCCAGCCAGTGCCCGTCACTCCCGTACTAACTGTCACGAACCCCTGCAATAACTGTC
ACGCCCCCCTGCAATAACTGTCACGAACCCCTGCAATAACTGTCACGCCCCCAAACCTGCAAACCCAGCA
GGGGCGGGGGCTGGCGGGGTGTTGGAAAAATCCATCCATGATTATCTAAGAATAATCCACTAGGCGCGGT
TATCAGCGCCCTTGTGGGGCGCTGCTGCCCTTGCCCAATATGCCCGGCCAGAGGCCGGATAGCTGGTCTA
TTCGCTGCGCTAGGCTACACACCGCCCCACCGCTGCGCGGCAGGGGGAAAGGCGGGCAAAGCCCGCTAAA
CCCCACACCAAACCCCGCAGAAATACGCTGGAGCGCTTTTAGCCGCTTTAGCGGCCTTTCCCCCTACCCG
AAGGGTGGGGGCGCGTGTGCAGCCCCGCAGGGCCTGTCTCGGTCGATCATTCAGCCCGGCTCATCCTTCT
GGCGTGGCGGCAGACCGAACAAGGCGCGGTCGTGGTCGCGTTCAAGGTACGCATCCATTGCCGCCATGAG
CCGATCCTCCGGCCACTCGCTGCTGTTCACCTTGGCCAAAATCATGGCCCCCACCAGCACCTTGCGCCTT
GTTTCGTTCTTGCGCTCTTGCTGCTGTTCCCTTGCCCGCACCCGCTGAATTTCGGCATTGATTCGCGCTC
GTTGTTCTTCGAGCTTGGCCAGCCGATCCGCCGCCTTGTTGCTCCCCTTAACCATCTTGACACCCCATTG
TTAATGTGCTGTCTCGTAGGCTATCATGGAGGCACAGCGGCGGCAATCCCGACCCTACTTTGTAGGGGAG
GGCGCACTTACCGGTTTCTCTTCGAGAAACTGGCCTAACGGCCACCCTTCGGGCGGTGCGCTCTCCGAGG
GCCATTGCATGGAGCCGAAAAGCAAAAGCAACAGCGAGGCAGCATGGCGATTTATCACCTTACGGCGAAA
ACCGGCAGCAGGTCGGGCGGCCAATCGGCCAGGGCCAAGGCCGACTACATCCAGCGCGAAGGCAAGTATG
CCCGCGACATGGATGAAGTCTTGCACGCCGAATCCGGGCACATGCCGGAGTTCGTCGAGCGGCCCGCCGA
CTACTGGGATGCTGCCGACCTGTATGAACGCGCCAATGGGCGGCTGTTCAAGGAGGTCGAATTTGCCCTG
CCGGTCGAGCTGACCCTCGACCAGCAGAAGGCGCTGGCGTCCGAGTTCGCCCAGCACCTGACCGGTGCCG
AGCGCCTGCCGTATACGCTGGCCATCCATGCCGGTGGCGGCGAGAACCCGCACTGCCACCTGATGATCTC
CGAGCGGATCAATGACGGCATCGAGCGGCCCGCCGCTCAGTGGTTCAAGCGGTACAACGGCAAGACCCCG
GAGAAGGGCGGGGCACAGAAGACCGAAGCGCTCAAGCCCAAGGCATGGCTTGAGCAGACCCGCGAGGCAT
GGGCCGACCATGCCAACCGGGCATTAGAGCGGGCTGGCCACGACGCCCGCATTGACCACAGAACACTTGA
GGCGCAGGGCATCGAGCGCCTGCCCGGTGTTCACCTGGGGCCGAACGTGGTGGAGATGGAAGGCCGGGGC
ATCCGCACCGACCGGGCAGACGTGGCCCTGAACATCGACACCGCCAACGCCCAGATCATCGACTTACAGG
AATACCGGGAGGCAATAGACCATGAACGCAATCGACAGAGTGAAGAAATCCAGAGGCATCAACGAGTTAG
CGGAGCAGATCGAACCGCTGGCCCAGAGCATGGCGACACTGGCCGACGAAGCCCGGCAGGTCATGAGCCA
GACCCAGCAGGCCAGCGAGGCGCAGGCGGCGGAGTGGCTGAAAGCCCAGCGCCAGACAGGGGCGGCATGG
GTGGAGCTGGCCAAAGAGTTGCGGGAGGTAGCCGCCGAGGTGAGCAGCGCCGCGCAGAGCGCCCGGAGCG
CGTCGCGGGGGTGGCACTGGAAGCTATGGCTAACCGTGATGCTGGCTTCCATGATGCCTACGGTGGTGCT
GCTGATCGCATCGTTGCTCTTGCTCGACCTGACGCCACTGACAACCGAGGACGGCTCGATCTGGCTGCGC
TTGGTGGCCCGATGAAGAACGACAGGACTTTGCAGGCCATAGGCCGACAGCTCAAGGCCATGGGCTGTGA
GCGCTTCGATATCGGCGTCAGGGACGCCACCACCGGCCAGATGATGAACCGGGAATGGTCAGCCGCCGAA
GTGCTCCAGAACACGCCATGGCTCAAGCGGATGAATGCCCAGGGCAATGACGTGTATATCAGGCCCGCCG
AGCAGGAGCGGCATGGTCTGGTGCTGGTGGACGACCTCAGCGAGTTTGACCTGGATGACATGAAAGCCGA
GGGCCGGGAGCCTGCCCTGGTAGTGGAAACCAGCCCGAAGAACTATCAGGCATGGGTCAAGGTGGCCGAC
GCCGCAGGCGGTGAACTTCGGGGGCAGATTGCCCGGACGCTGGCCAGCGAGTACGACGCCGACCCGGCCA
GCGCCGACAGCCGCCACTATGGCCGCTTGGCGGGCTTCACCAACCGCAAGGACAAGCACACCACCCGCGC
CGGTTATCAGCCGTGGGTGCTGCTGCGTGAATCCAAGGGCAAGACCGCCACCGCTGGCCCGGCGCTGGTG
CAGCAGGCTGGCCAGCAGATCGAGCAGGCCCAGCGGCAGCAGGAGAAGGCCCGCAGGCTGGCCAGCCTCG
AACTGCCCGAGCGGCAGCTTAGCCGCCACCGGCGCACGGCGCTGGACGAGTACCGCAGCGAGATGGCCGG
GCTGGTCAAGCGCTTCGGTGATGACCTCAGCAAGTGCGACTTTATCGCCGCGCAGAAGCTGGCCAGCCGG
GGCCGCAGTGCCGAGGAAATCGGCAAGGCCATGGCCGAGGCCAGCCCAGCGCTGGCAGAGCGCAAGCCCG
GCCACGAAGCGGATTACATCGAGCGCACCGTCAGCAAGGTCATGGGTCTGCCCAGCGTCCAGCTTGCGCG
GGCCGAGCTGGCACGGGCACCGGCACCCCGCCAGCGAGGCATGGACAGGGGCGGGCCAGATTTCAGCATG
TAGTGCTTGCGTTGGTACTCACGCCTGTTATACTATGAGTACTCACGCACAGAAGGGGGTTTTATGGAAT
ACGAAAAAAGCGCTTCAGGGTCGGTCTACCTGATCAAAAGTGACAAGGGCTATTGGTTGCCCGGTGGCTT
TGGTTATACGTCAAACAAGGCCGAGGCTGGCCGCTTTTCAGTCGCTGATATGGCCAGCCTTAACCTTGAC
GGCTGCACCTTGTCCTTGTTCCGCGAAGACAAGCCTTTCGGCCCCGGCAAGTTTCTCGGTGACTGATATG
AAAGACCAAAAGGACAAGCAGACCGGCGACCTGCTGGCCAGCCCTGACGCTGTACGCCAAGCGCGATATG
CCGAGCGCATGAAGGCCAAAGGGATGCGTCAGCGCAAGTTCTGGCTGACCGACGACGAATACGAGGCGCT
GCGCGAGTGCCTGGAAGAACTCAGAGCGGCGCAGGGCGGGGGTAGTGACCCCGCCAGCGCCTAACCACCA
ACTGCCTGCAAAGGAGGCAATCAATGGCTACCCATAAGCCTATCAATATTCTGGAGGCGTTCGCAGCAGC
GCCGCCACCGCTGGACTACGTTTTGCCCAACATGGTGGCCGGTACGGTCGGGGCGCTGGTGTCGCCCGGT
GGTGCCGGTAAATCCATGCTGGCCCTGCAACTGGCCGCACAGATTGCAGGCGGGCCGGATCTGCTGGAGG
TGGGCGAACTGCCCACCGGCCCGGTGATCTACCTGCCCGCCGAAGACCCGCCCACCGCCATTCATCACCG
CCTGCACGCCCTTGGGGCGCACCTCAGCGCCGAGGAACGGCAAGCCGTGGCTGACGGCCTGCTGATCCAG
CCGCTGATCGGCAGCCTGCCCAACATCATGGCCCCGGAGTGGTTCGACGGCCTCAAGCGCGCCGCCGAGG
GCCGCCGCCTGATGGTGCTGGACACGCTGCGCCGGTTCCACATCGAGGAAGAAAACGCCAGCGGCCCCAT
GGCCCAGGTCATCGGTCGCATGGAGGCCATCGCCGCCGATACCGGGTGCTCTATCGTGTTCCTGCACCAT
GCCAGCAAGGGCGCGGCCATGATGGGCGCAGGCGACCAGCAGCAGGCCAGCCGGGGCAGCTCGGTACTGG
TCGATAACATCCGCTGGCAGTCCTACCTGTCGAGCATGACCAGCGCCGAGGCCGAGGAATGGGGTGTGGA
CGACGACCAGCGCCGGTTCTTCGTCCGCTTCGGTGTGAGCAAGGCCAACTATGGCGCACCGTTCGCTGAT
CGGTGGTTCAGGCGGCATGACGGCGGGGTGCTCAAGCCCGCCGTGCTGGAGAGGCAGCGCAAGAGCAAGG
GGGTGCCCCGTGGTGAAGCCTAAGAACAAGCACAGCCTCAGCCACGTCCGGCACGACCCGGCGCACTGTC
TGGCCCCCGGCCTGTTCCGTGCCCTCAAGCGGGGCGAGCGCAAGCGCAGCAAGCTGGACGTGACGTATGA
CTACGGCGACGGCAAGCGGATCGAGTTCAGCGGCCCGGAGCCGCTGGGCGCTGATGATCTGCGCATCCTG
CAAGGGCTGGTGGCCATGGCTGGGCCTAATGGCCTAGTGCTTGGCCCGGAACCCAAGACCGAAGGCGGAC
GGCAGCTCCGGCTGTTCCTGGAACCCAAGTGGGAGGCCGTCACCGCTGATGCCATGGTGGTCAAAGGTAG
CTATCGGGCGCTGGCAAAGGAAATCGGGGCAGAGGTCGATAGTGGTGGGGCGCTCAAGCACATACAGGAC
TGCATCGAGCGCCTTTGGAAGGTATCCATCATCGCCCAGAATGGCCGCAAGCGGCAGGGGTTTCGGCTGC
TGTCGGAGTACGCCAGCGACGAGGCGGACGGGCGCCTGTACGTGGCCCTGAACCCCTTGATCGCGCAGGC
CGTCATGGGTGGCGGCCAGCATGTGCGCATCAGCATGGACGAGGTGCGGGCGCTGGACAGCGAAACCGCC
CGCCTGCTGCACCAGCGGCTGTGTGGCTGGATCGACCCCGGCAAAACCGGCAAGGCTTCCATAGATACCT
TGTGCGGCTATGTCTGGCCGTCAGAGGCCAGTGGTTCGACCATGCGCAAGCGCCGCCAGCGGGTGCGCGA
GGCGTTGCCGGAGCTGGTCGCGCTGGGCTGGACGGTAACCGAGTTCGCGGCGGGCAAGTACGACATCACC
CGGCCCAAGGCGGCAGGCTGACCCCCCCCACTCTATTGTAAACAAGACATTTTTATCTTTTATATTCAAT
GGCTTATTTTCCTGCTAATTGGTAATACCATGAAAAATACCATGCTCAGAAAAGGCTTAACAATATTTTG
AAAAATTGCCTACTGAGCGCTGCCGCACAGCTCCATAGCGTTTAAGGGCACCAATAACTGCCTTAAAAAA
ATTACGCCCCGCCCTGCCACTCATCGCAGTACGGCCTATTGGTTAAAAAATGAGCTGATTTAACAAAAAT
TTAACGCGAATTTTAACAAAATATTAACGCTTACAATTTCCATTCGCCATTCAGGCTGCGCAACTGTTGG
GAAGGGCGATCGGTGCGGGCCTCTTCGCTATTACGCCAGCTGGCGAAAGGGGGATGTGCTGCAAGGCGAT
TAAGTTGGGTAACGCCAGGGTTTTCCCAGTCACGACGTTGTAAAACGACGGCCAGTGAAACAGACGAAGA
ATCCATGGTCAATCTGCACGAATTGACCATGCTGCACCCAGCGGTGCGCCTGCGCTTGCTGCTGCTTCAA
AAACTTTTGCATTACGAATTGCTGCCAGTGCATGATCACGCATAATACGTTCTGCACCTTCGGCATCACC
ACAGCTAACTGCATCCAGAACTGCCTGATGCTGACGATGTGCTGCCAGCAGATGTTCATATTCGGCAGAC
AGGTCCATCAGATCCAGGGCCAGTGCACCGGCTGCTGCAAACGGTTCAAAACCATTACGTGCCAGTGCGC
TTTCAACTGCACCATTACCTGCTGCGCTAACCAGGGTATCATGAAATGCCTGATTATATGCGGCATAACG
ATCCAGATCTTCACCATTCAGGCGACCGGCTGCAAACAGTGCTTCACCTTCTGCAATCAGTACAACAAAA
CGTGCATGGGTTTCTGAGGTCATACCACGTTCTGCCAGACGACGTGCTGCAAAACCTTCCAGAACACCAC
GAACTTCAATTGCATCACGAATCTGATCGCTGCTAACACCACGGGCTGCATAACCACGTGCACCCAGACG
AACAACCAGACCTTCTTGTTCCAGTGAACGCAGTGCGATACGAACCGGCATACGGCTAACACCCAGTGCT
GCTGCGGTCGGAATTTCTGCAATACGTTCACCACTTTTGATTTCACCGCTTGCAATCATTTTACGCAGTG
CCATCATAACACGCTGACCCGGTTTAATACGAGGCATGTCCATGTCTATCCTCCTTATTTACGTTCGTTA
GTTTAAGCGGGCGCTATCATGCCATACCGCGAAAGGTTTTGCGCCATTCGATGGCGCGCCGCCAATTATT
GAAGGCCTCCCTAACGGGGGGCCTTTTTTTGTTTCTGGTCTCCCGCTTAACGATCGTTGGCTGATTGGAT
CCAATTGACAGCTAGCTCAGTCCTAGGTACCATTGGATCCAATAGCTGTCACCGGATGTGCTTTCCGGTC
TGATGAGTCCGTGAGGACGAAACAGCCTCTACAAATAATTTTGTTTAAGAACTGGGAAGAGCGCACGTGG
GTCGATGTTTGATGTTATGGAGCAGCAACGATGTTACGCAGCAGCAACGATGTTACGCAGCAGGGCAGTC
GCCCTAAAACAAAGTTAGGTGGCTCAAGTATGGGCATCATTCGCACATGTAGGCTCGGCCCTGACCAAGT
CAAATCCATGCGGGCTGCTCTTGATCTTTTCGGTCGTGAGTTCGGAGACGTAGCCACCTACTCCCAACAT
CAGCCGGACTCCGATTACCTCGGGAACTTGCTCCGTAGTAAGACATTCATCGCGCTTGCTGCCTTCGACC
AAGAAGCGGTTGTTGGCGCTCTCGCGGCTTACGTTCTGCCCAAGTTTGAGCAGCCGCGTAGTGAGATCTA
TATCTATGATCTCGCAGTCTCCGGAGAGCACCGGAGGCAGGGCATTGCCACCGCGCTCATCAATCTCCTC
AAGCATGAGGCCAACGCGCTTGGTGCTTATGTGATCTACGTGCAAGCAGATTACGGTGACGATCCCGCAG
TGGCTCTCTATACAAAGTTGGGCATACGGGAAGAAGTGATGCACTTTGATATCGACCCAAGTACCGCCAC
CTAACAATTCGTTCAAGCCGAGATCGGCTTCCCGGCCGCGGAGTTGTTCGGTAAATTGTCACAACGCCGC
CAGCTTTCCAGTCGGGAAACCTGTCGTGCCAGCTGCATTAATGAATCGGCCAACGCGCGGGGAGAGGCGG
TTTGCGTATTGGGCGCATGCATAAAAACTGTTGTAATTCATTAAGCATTCTGCCGACATGGAAGCCATCA
CAAACGGCATGATGAACCTGAATCGCCAGCGGCATCAGCACCTTGTCGCCTTGCGTATAATATTTGCCCA
TGGGGGTGGGCGAAGAACTCCAGCATGAGATCCCCGCGCTGGAGGATCATCCAGCCGGCGTCCCGGAAAA
CGATTCCGAAGCCCAACCTTTCATAGAAGGCGGCGGTGGAATCGAAATCTCGTGATGGCAGGTTGGGCGT
CGCTTGGTCGGTCATTTCGAACCCCAGAGTCCCGCTCAGAAGAACTCGTCAAGAAGGCGATAGAAGGCGA
TGCGCTGCGAATCGGGAGCGGCGATACCGTAAAGCACGAGGAAGCGGTCAGCCCATTCGCCGCCAAGCTC
TTCAGCAATATCACGGGTAGCCAACGCTATGTCCTGATAGCGGTCCGCCACACCCAGCCGGCCACAGTCG
ATGAATCCAGAAAAGCGGCCATTTTCCACCATGATATTCGGCAAGCAGGCATCGCCATGGGTCACGACGA
GATCCTCGCCGTCGGGCATGCGCGCCTTGAGCCTGGCGAACAGTTCGGCTGGCGCGAGCCCCTGATGCTC
TTCGTCCAGATCATCCTGATCGACAAGACCGGCTTCCATCCGAGTACGTGCTCGCTCGATGCGATGTTTC
GCTTGGTGGTCGAATGGGCAGGTAGCCGGATCAAGCGTATGCAGCCGCCGCATTGCATCAGCCATGATGG
ATACTTTCTCGGCAGGAGCAAGGTGAGATGACAGGAGATCCTGCCCCGGCACTTCGCCCAATAGCAGCCA
GTCCCTTCCCGCTTCAGTGACAACGTCGAGCACAGCTGCGCAAGGAACGCCCGTCGTGGCCAGCCACGAT
AGCCGCGCTGCCTCGTCCTGCAGTTCATTCAGGGCACCGGACAGGTCGGTCTTGACAAAAAGAACCGGGC
GCCCCTGCGCTGACAGCCGGAACACGGCGGCATCAGAGCAGCCGATTGTCTGTTGTGCCCAGTCATAGCC
GAATAGCCTCTCCACCCAAGCGGCCGGAGAACCTGCGTGCAATCCATCTTGTTCAATCATGCGAAACGAT
CCTCATCCTGTCTCTTGATCAGATCTTGATCCCCTGCGCCATCAGATCCTTGGCGGCAAGAAAGCCATCC
AGTTTACTTTGCAGGGCTTCCCAACCTTACCAGAGGGCGCCCCAGCTGGCAATTCCGGTTCGCTTGCTGT
CCATAAAACCGCCCAGTCTAGCTATCGCCATGTAAGCCCACTGCAAGCTACCTGCTTTCTCTTTGCGCTT
GCGTTTTCCATTGTCCAGATAGCCCAGTAGCTGACATTCATCCCA
